>Addgene plasmid #21254 | PKC iota CAT | addgene partial sequence | sequence record 27069 | SP6 5'-ATTTAGGTGACACTATAG-3'
CTAAGCNGCTCGNGCGGCCGCCGNGTGATGGATATCTGCAGAATTGGATCCTTAGGCGTAGTCAGGCACG
TCGTAAGGATAGAATTCGACACATTCTTCTGCAGACATCAAAAGAGGATTGATATACTCAAAACCTTCAA
ATTCAGACTGATCAATCTTCCTCACAATGTCATCGTCATCTGGAGTGAGCTGGACAGGTTCATTAGTAAA
CTGAGAATCAAAGTTGTCCAAACCAAATTCCCCAGAAATATTTGGTTTAAAGGGAGGTACCACCTGTTTT
TGCTCCATCATATCCCAATCAACATTTCGGAAGAACGGGTGTCCCTGAATATCAGCAAATCCTGTTTGAG
GATGACAACCCAATCGTTCCTTAGGGTCCTTATTAAGAAAACTCTTCAGAACACTTGCAGCTTTTACAGA
CAGAGAACGTGGTATGCGAATTTGTTTTTCCAAAATAACTTGGAAGAGATAATCCTCTGTGTTCTGGTCA
GGGTTATCGGAGCTCCCAACAATATCAAATGGAGACCTTCCTGCCATCATCTCAAACATGAGCACTCCAA
GAGCCCACCAGTCAACACTGAAACCATAATCTTCTCCTCTTAAAATTTCAGGAGCAATGTAATTAGGAGT
ACCACAGAAAGTGCTGGTTGTATCTCCTGGCCGTAATCCTTCCTTACACATGCCGTAGTCAGTGAGTTTA
ATGTGGCCTTCAGAGTCCAGTAATACATTGTCCAGTTTCAAATCTCTATAAATTATCCCTCGCTCATGAA
GATAATTTAATGCTAGANGTNTTCTGCAAGTAAAATCTGGCAGGTTCTTCAGGAGTTTCTTGTCCTGCCN
GGGAACATAGNNCCCCC
