>Addgene plasmid #21254 | PKC iota CAT | addgene partial sequence | sequence record 27070 | T7 5'-TAATACGACTCACTATAGGG-3'
CTGGCCGANCTCGGACCTCGAGGCCCCATGGAATTCGAAAGTGGCAAAGCTTCATCCAGTCTAGGTCTTC
AGGATTTTGATTTGCTCCGGGTAATAGGAAGAGGAAGTTATGCCAAAGTACTGTTGGTTCGATTAAAAAA
AACAGATCGTATTTATGCAATGAAAGTTGTGAAAAAAGAGCTTGTTAATGATGATGAGGATATTGATTGG
GTACAGACAGAGAAGCATGTGTTTGAGCAGGCATCCAATCATCCTTTCCTTGTTGGGCTGCATTCTTGCT
TTCAGACAGAAAGCAGATTGTTCTTTGTTATAGAGTATGTAAATGGAGGAGACCTAATGTTTCATATGCA
GCGACAAAGAAAACTTCCTGAAGAACATGCCAGATTTTACTCTGCAGAAATCAGTCTAGCATTAAATTAT
CTTCATGAGCGAGGGATAATTTATAGAGATTTGAAACTGGACAATGTATTACTGGACTCTGAAGGCCACA
TTAAACTCACTGACTACGGCATGTGTAAGGAAGGATTACGGCCAGGAGATACAACCAGCACTTTCTGTGG
TACTCCTAATTACATTGCTCCTGAAATTTTAAGAGGAGAAGATTATGGTTTCAGTGTTGACTGGTGGGCT
CTTGGAGTGCTCATGTTTGAGATGATGGCAGGAAGGTCTCCATTTGCNATTGTTGGGAGCTCCGATACTC
NNCACNANNCANAGAGAATTTCTCTCCAANTNTTTGGAAAACAATTCNCATACCCGTTNCTGTCTGTAAA
GCTGCAGTGTCTGAGANTTTCTAATANGACCTANGACGATGGTGCTCTCACAGATTGCTGAATCAGNNAC
CGTCTCCANGTGATGGANTGAG
