[The description below was written by a language model from this plasmid's Addgene catalogue record.]
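Description:
PKC iota CAT is a mammalian expression plasmid built on the pHACE backbone (about 5.4 kb without insert) that carries a truncated form of human protein kinase C iota (PRKCI), an atypical PKC isoform. The insert is roughly 1.07 kb and lacks residues 1–231. This deletion removes the N-terminal portion of the protein, which in PKC family members holds the regulatory region, and leaves the C-terminal kinase domain. The "CAT" in the name most likely refers to this isolated catalytic domain. Such truncations are commonly used as regulator-independent, constitutively active kinases, but the record does not describe the activity of this fragment.

The fragment was cloned by restriction digestion into an EcoRI site, which is retained at both ends, so orientation cannot be inferred from the cloning sites alone. T7 and SP6 are listed as the 5′ and 3′ sequencing primers, indicating that these phage promoter sequences flank the insert. The record does not name the mammalian promoter driving expression, and it lists no epitope tag or fusion partner, so these details should be checked against the vector's documentation or the sequence.

The plasmid is maintained in E. coli as a high-copy plasmid under ampicillin selection. A neomycin resistance marker allows G418 selection of stably transfected mammalian cells. The associated publication examined how individual PKC isoforms contribute to transcriptional control of cyclin D1 and related genes, which suggests the plasmid serves as an isoform-specific tool for expressing the PKC iota kinase domain in cultured cells and assessing its effect on downstream signalling and gene expression.
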