Addgene plasmid #21254: PKC iota CAT
Depositing lab: Bernard Weinstein. Depositing organization: Columbia University. Publication: Roles of specific isoforms of protein kinase C in the transcriptional control of cyclin D1 and related genes. Soh JW, Weinstein IB. J Biol Chem. 2003 Sep 5. 278(36):34709-16. 10.1074/jbc.M302016200 PubMed 12794082.
Backbone
  Vector backbone: pHACE
  Backbone size w/o insert (bp): 5400
  Vector type: Mammalian Expression
  Selectable markers: Neomycin (select with G418)
Growth in bacteria
  Bacterial resistance: Ampicillin, 100 μg/mL
  Growth temperature: 37°C
  Growth strain: DH5alpha
  Copy number: High Copy
Gene/Insert
  Gene/Insert name: PKC iota
  Species: H. sapiens (human)
  Insert size (bp): 1068
  Mutation: delta 1-231
  Entrez Gene: PRKCI (a.k.a. DXS1179E, PKCI, nPKC-iota)
  Cloning method: Restriction Enzyme; 5′ cloning site EcoRI (not destroyed); 3′ cloning site EcoRI (not destroyed)
  Sequencing primers: 5′ T7; 3′ SP6
Resource information
  A portion of this plasmid was derived from a plasmid made by: Dr. T. Biden
Terms and licenses: Academic/Nonprofit Terms; Industry Terms: Not Available to Industry
How to cite: PKC iota CAT was a gift from Bernard Weinstein (Addgene plasmid # 21254 ; http://n2t.net/addgene:21254 ; RRID:Addgene_21254)
